Addgene plasmid #207203: pFUW-TetO-ZEB2
Purpose: doxycycline-inducible expression of Human ZEB in mammalian cells
Depositing lab: Filipe Pereira. Depositing organization: Center for Neuroscience and Cell Biology, University of Coimbra. Publication: Anchored screening identifies transcription factor blueprints underlying dendritic cell diversity and subset-specific anti-tumor immunity. Henriques-Oliveira L, Altman AR, Kurochkin I, Ascic E, Halitzki E, Matei A, Pértiga-Cabral D, Ulmert I, Holst S, Nair MS, Cunha PP, Park S, Vergani S, Kharas MG, Yuan J, Lahl K, Rosa FF, Pires CF, Pereira C-F. Immunity. 58, 1-20. October 2025. 10.1016/j.immuni.2025.08.001.
Backbone
  Vector backbone: pFUW-TetO
  Vector type: Mammalian Expression, Lentiviral
Growth in bacteria
  Bacterial resistance: Ampicillin, 100 μg/mL
  Growth temperature: 37°C
  Growth strain: NEB Stable
  Copy number: High Copy
Gene/Insert
  Gene/Insert name: pFUW-TetO-ZEB2
  Species: H. sapiens (human)
  Insert size (bp): 3600
  Promoter: CMV
  Cloning method: Restriction Enzyme; 5′ cloning site XbaI (unknown if destroyed); 3′ cloning site BstBI (unknown if destroyed)
  Sequencing primers: 5′ TCCACGCTGTTTTGACCTCC
Terms and licenses: Academic/Nonprofit Terms; Industry Terms: Not Available to Industry
How to cite: pFUW-TetO-ZEB2 was a gift from Filipe Pereira (Addgene plasmid # 207203 ; http://n2t.net/addgene:207203 ; RRID:Addgene_207203)
