[The description below was written by a language model from this plasmid's Addgene catalogue record and pLannotate feature annotations shown in this document.]
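Description:
pFUW-TetO-ZEB2 is a 12,050 nt HIV-1-based lentiviral transfer plasmid for doxycycline-inducible expression of human ZEB2 in mammalian cells, built on the pFUW-TetO backbone. It is propagated in E. coli through a high-copy ColE1/pUC-type origin with ampicillin selection (AmpR under its own bla promoter). An f1 origin is also present. Outside the viral genome sits an SV40 promoter/EM7 promoter–BleoR–SV40 poly(A) cassette, which could confer bleomycin/Zeocin resistance in bacteria or transfected cells. Because it lies downstream of the 3′ LTR, it would not be carried into transduced cells.

The viral transcript is driven in packaging cells by a CMV enhancer/promoter fused to a truncated 5′ LTR, followed by the Ψ packaging signal with a gag fragment, the RRE for Rev-dependent nuclear export, and the cPPT/CTS element that aids nuclear import of the viral genome. The internal expression cassette consists of a tetracycline response element with seven tetO copies joined to a minimal CMV promoter. This is what the catalogue's "CMV" promoter entry corresponds to for the insert. It controls the roughly 3.6 kb ZEB2 open reading frame, which was cloned between XbaI and BstBI sites, and no epitope tag or reporter is annotated. A WPRE downstream enhances transcript stability and expression, and the cassette ends in a truncated 3′ LTR followed by a bGH polyadenylation signal.

The plasmid encodes no tetracycline transactivator, so induction requires one such as rtTA to be supplied separately, typically from a co-delivered vector. The associated publication concerns screening of transcription factors underlying dendritic cell subset identity, which is consistent with use of this construct for inducible, lentivirally delivered ZEB2 expression in cell-fate studies.
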