Features (pLannotate 1.2.2; 32 found; start..end, strand, type, name):
     27..406     +  enhancer       CMV enhancer: human cytomegalovirus immediate early enhancer
    407..606     +  promoter       CMV promoter: human cytomegalovirus (CMV) immediate early promoter
    624..804     +  LTR            5' LTR (truncated): truncated 5' long terminal repeat (LTR) from HIV-1
    851..976     +  misc_feature   HIV-1 Ψ: packaging signal of human immunodeficiency virus type 1
    960..1323    +  CDS            HIV-1 gag (fragment): gag protein from human immunodeficiency virus 1; gag
   1469..1702    +  misc_feature   RRE: The Rev response element (RRE) of HIV-1 allows for Rev-dependent mRNA export from the nucleus to the cytoplasm.
   2079..2179    +  CDS            Rev (fragment): human immunodeficiency virus 1 (HIV-1) Rev protein; rev; enhances nuclear export of unspliced and incompletely spliced viral mRNAs
   2229..2346    +  misc_feature   cPPT/CTS: central polypurine tract and central termination sequence of HIV-1
   2403..2673    +  protein_bind   tetracycline response element: contains seven copies of the tetracycline operator tetO tetracycline repressor TetR
   2684..2701    +  misc_feature   MCS (fragment): pUC18/19 multiple cloning site
   2706..2744    +  promoter       minimal CMV promoter: human cytomegalovirus (CMV) immediate early promoter
   2856..6497    +  CDS            ZEB2: ZEB2_HUMAN - Also known as KIAA0569 From Homo sapiens (Human).
   6513..6531    +  misc_feature   MCS (fragment): pBluescript multiple cloning site
   6531..7119    +  misc_feature   WPRE: woodchuck hepatitis virus posttranscriptional regulatory element
   7056..7637    +  CDS            nef (fragment): NEF_HV1H2 - Experimental evidence at protein level: Swiss-Prot protein existence level 1. Extracellular Nef protein targets CD4(+) T-lymphocytes for apoptosis by interacting with CXCR4 surface receptors. From Human immunodeficiency virus type 1 group M subtype B (isolate HXB2) (HIV-1).
   7644..7824    +  LTR            5' LTR (truncated): truncated 5' long terminal repeat (LTR) from HIV-1
   7856..8080    +  polyA_signal   bGH poly(A) signal: bovine growth hormone polyadenylation signal
   8084..8105    +  promoter       SV40 promoter (fragment): SV40 enhancer and early promoter
   8126..8554    +  rep_origin     f1 ori (sequence partly withheld): f1 bacteriophage origin of replication; arrow indicates direction of (+) strand synthesis
   8568..8897    +  promoter       SV40 promoter: SV40 enhancer and early promoter
   8945..8992    +  promoter       EM7 promoter: synthetic bacterial promoter&nbsp
   9011..9385    +  CDS            BleoR: antibiotic-binding protein; Sh ble from Streptoalloteichus hindustanus; confers resistance to bleomycin, phleomycin, and Zeocin™
   9395..9520    +  CDS            ble (fragment): BLE_KLEPN - Experimental evidence at protein level: Swiss-Prot protein existence level 1. Binding protein with a strong affinity to the bleomycin family of antibiotics. Binds to CL990; an antimitotic-antibiotic compound. From Klebsiella pneumoniae.
   9515..9636    +  polyA_signal   SV40 poly(A) signal: SV40 polyadenylation signal
   9707..9729    -  protein_bind   lac operator (fragment): The lac repressor binds to the lac operator to inhibit transcription in E. coli. This inhibition can be relieved by adding lactose or isopropyl-β-D-thiogalactopyranoside (IPTG). lac repressor encoded by lacI
   9733..9763    -  promoter       lac promoter: promoter for the E. coli lac operon
   9778..9799    -  protein_bind   CAP binding site: CAP binding activates transcription in the presence of cAMP. E. coli catabolite activator protein
   9812..9904    -  CDS            lacI (fragment): lac repressor; lacI; The lac repressor binds to the lac operator to inhibit transcription in E. coli. This inhibition can be relieved by adding lactose or isopropyl-β-D-thiogalactopyranoside (IPTG).
  10087..10675   -  rep_origin     ori: high-copy-number ColE1/pMB1/pBR322/pUC origin of replication
  10846..11706   -  CDS            AmpR: β-lactamase; bla; confers resistance to ampicillin, carbenicillin, and related antibiotics
  11707..11811   -  promoter       AmpR promoter: bla
  11870..11922   -  misc_feature   bom (fragment): basis of mobility region from pBR322
>Addgene plasmid #207203 | pFUW-TetO-ZEB2 | addgene full sequence | sequence record 414903 | Addgene NGS Result
CGATGTACGGGCCAGATATACGCGTTGACATTGATTATTGACTAGTTATTAATAGTAATCAATTACGGGG
TCATTAGTTCATAGCCCATATATGGAGTTCCGCGTTACATAACTTACGGTAAATGGCCCGCCTGGCTGAC
CGCCCAACGACCCCCGCCCATTGACGTCAATAATGACGTATGTTCCCATAGTAACGCCAATAGGGACTTT
CCATTGACGTCAATGGGTGGAGTATTTACGGTAAACTGCCCACTTGGCAGTACATCAAGTGTATCATATG
CCAAGTACGCCCCCTATTGACGTCAATGACGGTAAATGGCCCGCCTGGCATTATGCCCAGTACATGACCT
TATGGGACTTTCCTACTTGGCAGTACATCTACGTATTAGTCATCGCTATTACCATGGTGATGCGGTTTTG
GCAGTACATCAATGGGCGTGGATAGCGGTTTGACTCACGGGGATTTCCAAGTCTCCACCCCATTGACGTC
AATGGGAGTTTGTTTTGGCACCAAAATCAACGGGACTTTCCAAAATGTCGTAACAACTCCGCCCCATTGA
CGCAAATGGGCGGTAGGCGTGTACGGTGGGAGGTCTATATAAGCAGCGCGTTTTGCCTGTACTGGGTCTC
TCTGGTTAGACCAGATCTGAGCCTGGGAGCTCTCTGGCTAACTAGGGAACCCACTGCTTAAGCCTCAATA
AAGCTTGCCTTGAGTGCTTCAAGTAGTGTGTGCCCGTCTGTTGTGTGACTCTGGTAACTAGAGATCCCTC
AGACCCTTTTAGTCAGTGTGGAAAATCTCTAGCAGTGGCGCCCGAACAGGGACTTGAAAGCGAAAGGGAA
ACCAGAGGAGCTCTCTCGACGCAGGACTCGGCTTGCTGAAGCGCGCACGGCAAGAGGCGAGGGGCGGCGA
CTGGTGAGTACGCCAAAAATTTTGACTAGCGGAGGCTAGAAGGAGAGAGATGGGTGCGAGAGCGTCAGTA
TTAAGCGGGGGAGAATTAGATCGCGATGGGAAAAAATTCGGTTAAGGCCAGGGGGAAAGAAAAAATATAA
ATTAAAACATATAGTATGGGCAAGCAGGGAGCTAGAACGATTCGCAGTTAATCCTGGCCTGTTAGAAACA
TCAGAAGGCTGTAGACAAATACTGGGACAGCTACAACCATCCCTTCAGACAGGATCAGAAGAACTTAGAT
CATTATATAATACAGTAGCAACCCTCTATTGTGTGCATCAAAGGATAGAGATAAAAGACACCAAGGAAGC
TTTAGACAAGATAGAGGAAGAGCAAAACAAAAGTAAGACCACCGCACAGCAAGCGGCCGCTGATCTTCAG
ACCTGGAGGAGGAGATATGAGGGACAATTGGAGAAGTGAATTATATAAATATAAAGTAGTAAAAATTGAA
CCATTAGGAGTAGCACCCACCAAGGCAAAGAGAAGAGTGGTGCAGAGAGAAAAAAGAGCAGTGGGAATAG
GAGCTTTGTTCCTTGGGTTCTTGGGAGCAGCAGGAAGCACTATGGGCGCAGCGTCAATGACGCTGACGGT
ACAGGCCAGACAATTATTGTCTGGTATAGTGCAGCAGCAGAACAATTTGCTGAGGGCTATTGAGGCGCAA
CAGCATCTGTTGCAACTCACAGTCTGGGGCATCAAGCAGCTCCAGGCAAGAATCCTGGCTGTGGAAAGAT
ACCTAAAGGATCAACAGCTCCTGGGGATTTGGGGTTGCTCTGGAAAACTCATTTGCACCACTGCTGTGCC
TTGGAATGCTAGTTGGAGTAATAAATCTCTGGAACAGATTTGGAATCACACGACCTGGATGGAGTGGGAC
AGAGAAATTAACAATTACACAAGCTTAATACACTCCTTAATTGAAGAATCGCAAAACCAGCAAGAAAAGA
ATGAACAAGAATTATTGGAATTAGATAAATGGGCAAGTTTGTGGAATTGGTTTAACATAACAAATTGGCT
GTGGTATATAAAATTATTCATAATGATAGTAGGAGGCTTGGTAGGTTTAAGAATAGTTTTTGCTGTACTT
TCTATAGTGAATAGAGTTAGGCAGGGATATTCACCATTATCGTTTCAGACCCACCTCCCAACCCCGAGGG
GACCCGACAGGCCCGAAGGAATAGAAGAAGAAGGTGGAGAGAGAGACAGAGACAGATCCATTCGATTAGT
GAACGGATCGGCACTGCGTGCGCCAATTCTGCAGACAAATGGCAGTATTCATCCACAATTTTAAAAGAAA
AGGGGGGATTGGGGGGTACAGTGCAGGGGAAAGAATAGTAGACATAATAGCAACAGACATACAAACTAAA
GAATTACAAAAACAAATTACAAAAATTCAAAATTTTCGGGTTTATTACAGGGACAGCAGAGATCCAGTTT
GGTTAGATCTCGAGTTTACCACTCCCTATCAGTGATAGAGAAAAGTGAAAGTCGAGTTTACCACTCCCTA
TCAGTGATAGAGAAAAGTGAAAGTCGAGTTTACCACTCCCTATCAGTGATAGAGAAAAGTGAAAGTCGAG
TTTACCACTCCCTATCAGTGATAGAGAAAAGTGAAAGTCGAGTTTACCACTCCCTATCAGTGATAGAGAA
AAGTGAAAGTCGAGTTTACCACTCCCTATCAGTGATAGAGAAAAGTGAAAGTCGAGTTTACCACTCCCTA
TCAGTGATAGAGAAAAGTGAAAGTCGAGCTCGGTACCCGGGTCGAGGTAGGCGTGTACGGTGGGAGGCCT
ATATAAGCAGAGCTCGTTTAGTGAACCGTCAGATCGCCTGGAGACGCCATCCACGCTGTTTTGACCTCCA
TAGAAGACACCGGGACCGATCCAGCCTCCGCGGCCCCGAATTCACCGGTTCTAGAATGAAGCAGCCGATC
ATGGCGGATGGCCCCCGGTGCAAGAGGCGCAAACAAGCCAATCCCAGGAGGAAAAACGTGGTGAACTATG
ACAATGTAGTGGACACAGGTTCTGAAACAGATGAGGAAGACAAGCTTCATATTGCTGAGGATGACGGTAT
TGCCAACCCTCTGGACCAGGAGACGAGTCCAGCTAGTGTGCCCAACCATGAGTCCTCCCCACACGTGAGC
CAAGCTCTGTTGCCAAGAGAGGAAGAGGAAGATGAAATAAGGGAGGGTGGAGTGGAACACCCCTGGCACA
ACAACGAGATTCTACAAGCCTCTGTAGATGGTCCAGAAGAAATGAAGGAAGACTATGACACTATGGGGCC
AGAAGCCACGATCCAGACCGCAATTAACAATGGTACAGTGAAGAATGCAAATTGCACATCAGATTTTGAG
GAATACTTTGCCAAAAGAAAACTGGAGGAACGCGATGGTCATGCAGTCAGCATCGAGGAGTACCTTCAGC
GCAGTGACACAGCCATTATTTACCCAGAAGCCCCTGAGGAGCTGTCTCGCCTTGGCACGCCAGAGGCCAA
TGGGCAAGAAGAAAATGACCTGCCACCTGGAACTCCAGATGCTTTTGCCCAACTGCTGACCTGCCCCTAC
TGCGACCGGGGCTACAAGCGCTTGACATCACTGAAGGAGCACATCAAGTACCGCCACGAGAAGAATGAAG
AGAACTTTTCCTGCCCTCTCTGTAGCTACACGTTTGCCTACCGCACCCAGCTCGAGCGGCATATGGTGAC
ACACAAGCCAGGGACAGATCAGCACCAAATGCTAACCCAAGGAGCAGGTAATCGCAAGTTCAAATGCACA
GAGTGTGGCAAGGCCTTCAAATATAAACACCATCTGAAAGAACACCTGCGAATTCACAGTGGTGAAAAAC
CTTACGAGTGCCCAAACTGCAAGAAACGTTTCTCCCATTCTGGTTCCTACAGTTCGCACATCAGCAGCAA
GAAATGTATTGGTTTAATCTCTGTAAATGGCCGAATGAGAAACAATATCAAGACGGGTTCTTCCCCTAAT
TCTGTTTCTTCTTCTCCTACTAATTCAGCCATTACCCAGTTAAGAAACAAGTTGGAGAATGGAAAACCAC
TTAGTATGTCTGAACAGACAGGCTTACTTAAAATTAAAACAGAACCACTAGACTTCAATGACTATAAAGT
TCTTATGGCTACACACGGGTTTAGTGGCACTAGTCCCTTTATGAATGGTGGGCTTGGAGCCACCAGCCCT
TTAGGAGTTCATCCATCTGCTCAGAGTCCAATGCAGCACTTAGGTGTAGGGATGGAAGCCCCTTTACTTG
GGTTTCCCACCATGAATAGTAATTTAAGTGAGGTACAAAAGGTTCTACAGATTGTGGACAATACTGTTTC
CAGGCAAAAAATGGACTGCAAGGCTGAAGAAATTTCAAAGTTGAAAGGTTATCACATGAAGGATCCATGC
TCTCAACCTGAGGAACAAGGAGTTACTTCTCCTAATATTCCGCCTGTCGGTCTTCCGGTAGTGAGTCATA
ATGGTGCCACTAAAAGTATTATTGACTATACGTTGGAAAAAGTCAATGAAGCCAAAGCTTGCCTCCAGAG
CTTGACTACTGACTCAAGGAGACAGATCAGTAATATAAAGAAAGAGAAGCTACGTACTTTAATAGATTTG
GTCACTGATGACAAAATGATTGAGAACCACAACATATCCACTCCATTTTCATGCCAGTTCTGTAAAGAAA
GTTTTCCTGGCCCCATCCCTTTGCATCAGCATGAACGTTACCTTTGTAAGATGAATGAAGAGATCAAGGC
GGTCCTGCAGCCTCATGAAAACATAGTCCCCAACAAAGCCGGAGTTTTTGTTGATAATAAAGCCCTCCTC
TTGTCATCTGTACTTTCTGAGAAAGGAATGACAAGCCCCATCAACCCATACAAGGACCACATGTCTGTAC
TCAAAGCATACTATGCTATGAACATGGAGCCCAACTCCGATGAACTGCTGAAAATTTCCATTGCTGTGGG
CCTTCCTCAGGAATTTGTGAAGGAATGGTTTGAACAACGAAAAGTCTACCAGTACTCAAATTCCAGGTCC
CCATCCCTGGAAAGAAGCTCCAAGCCGTTAGCTCCCAACAGTAACCCTCCCACAAAAGACTCTTTATTAC
CCAGGTCTCCTGTAAAACCTATGGACTCCATAACATCACCATCTATAGCAGAACTCCACAACAGTGTTAC
GAATTGTGATCCTCCTCTCAGGCTAACAAAACCTTCCCATTTTACCAATATTAAACCAGTTGAAAAATTG
GACCACTCCAGGAGTAATACTCCTTCTCCCTTAAATCTTTCCTCCACATCTTCTAAAAACTCCCACAGTA
GTTCATACACTCCAAACAGCTTCTCTTCTGAGGAGCTCCAGGCTGAGCCTTTAGACTTGTCATTACCAAA
ACAAATGAAAGAACCCAAAAGTATTATAGCCACAAAGAACAAAACAAAAGCTAGTAGCATCAGTTTAGAT
CATAACAGTGTTTCTTCCTCATCTGAAAACTCAGATGAGCCTCTGAACTTGACTTTTATCAAGAAGGAAT
TTTCAAATTCAAATAATCTGGACAACAAAAGCACTAACCCAGTGTTCAGCATGAACCCATTTAGTGCCAA
ACCTTTATACACAGCTCTTCCACCTCAAAGCGCATTTCCCCCTGCTACTTTCATGCCACCAGTCCAGACC
AGTATTCCTGGGCTACGACCATACCCAGGACTGGATCAGATGAGCTTCCTACCACATATGGCCTACACCT
ACCCAACTGGAGCAGCTACTTTTGCTGATATGCAGCAAAGGAGAAAGTACCAGCGGAAACAAGGATTTCA
GGGAGAATTGCTTGATGGAGCACAAGACTACATGTCAGGCCTAGATGATATGACAGACTCCGACTCCTGT
CTGTCTCGCAAAAAGATCAAGAAGACAGAGAGTGGCATGTATGCATGTGACTTATGTGACAAGACATTCC
AGAAAAGCAGTTCCCTTCTGCGACATAAATACGAACACACAGGAAAAAGACCACATCAGTGTCAGATTTG
TAAGAAAGCGTTTAAACACAAGCACCACCTTATCGAGCACTCAAGGCTTCACTCGGGCGAGAAGCCCTAT
CAGTGTGATAAATGTGGCAAGCGCTTCTCACACTCGGGCTCGTACTCGCAGCACATGAATCACAGGTATT
CCTACTGCAAGCGGGAGGCGGAGGAGCGGGAAGCGGCGGAGCGCGAGGCGCGCGAGAAAGGGCACTTGGA
ACCCACCGAGCTGCTGATGAACCGGGCTTACTTGCAGAGCATTACCCCTCAGGGGTACTCTGACTCGGAG
GAGAGGGAGAGTATGCCGAGGGATGGCGAGAGCGAGAAGGAGCACGAGAAAGAAGGCGAGGATGGCTACG
GGAAGCTGGGCAGACAGGATGGCGACGAGGAGTTCGAGGAGGAAGAGGAAGAAAGTGAAAATAAAAGTAT
GGATACGGATCCCGAAACGATACGAGATGAAGAAGAGACTGGAGATCACTCCATGGACGATAGTTCGGAG
GATGGGAAAATGGAAACCAAATCAGACCACGAGGAAGACAATATGGAAGATGGCATGTAAGCTAGCTTCG
AAGATATCAAGCTTATCGATAATCAACCTCTGGATTACAAAATTTGTGAAAGATTGACTGGTATTCTTAA
CTATGTTGCTCCTTTTACGCTATGTGGATACGCTGCTTTAATGCCTTTGTATCATGCTATTGCTTCCCGT
ATGGCTTTCATTTTCTCCTCCTTGTATAAATCCTGGTTGCTGTCTCTTTATGAGGAGTTGTGGCCCGTTG
TCAGGCAACGTGGCGTGGTGTGCACTGTGTTTGCTGACGCAACCCCCACTGGTTGGGGCATTGCCACCAC
CTGTCAGCTCCTTTCCGGGACTTTCGCTTTCCCCCTCCCTATTGCCACGGCGGAACTCATCGCCGCCTGC
CTTGCCCGCTGCTGGACAGGGGCTCGGCTGTTGGGCACTGACAATTCCGTGGTGTTGTCGGGGAAATCAT
CGTCCTTTCCTTGGCTGCTCGCCTGTGTTGCCACCTGGATTCTGCGCGGGACGTCCTTCTGCTACGTCCC
TTCGGCCCTCAATCCAGCGGACCTTCCTTCCCGCGGCCTGCTGCCGGCTCTGCGGCCTCTTCCGCGTCTT
CGCCTTCGCCCTCAGACGAGTCGGATCTCCCTTTGGGCCGCCTCCCCGCATCGATACCGTCGACCTCGAG
ACCTAGAAAAACATGGAGCAATCACAAGTAGCAATACAGCAGCTACCAATGCTGATTGTGCCTGGCTAGA
AGCACAAGAGGAGGAGGAGGTGGGTTTTCCAGTCACACCTCAGGTACCTTTAAGACCAATGACTTACAAG
GCAGCTGTAGATCTTAGCCACTTTTTAAAAGAAAAGGGGGGACTGGAAGGGCTAATTCACTCCCAACGAA
GACAAGATATCCTTGATCTGTGGATCTACCACACACAAGGCTACTTCCCTGATTGGCAGAACTACACACC
AGGGCCAGGGATCAGATATCCACTGACCTTTGGATGGTGCTACAAGCTAGTACCAGTTGAGCAAGAGAAG
GTAGAAGAAGCCAATGAAGGAGAGAACACCCGCTTGTTACACCCTGTGAGCCTGCATGGGATGGATGACC
CGGAGAGAGAAGTATTAGAGTGGAGGTTTGACAGCCGCCTAGCATTTCATCACATGGCCCGAGAGCTGCA
TCCGGACTGTACTGGGTCTCTCTGGTTAGACCAGATCTGAGCCTGGGAGCTCTCTGGCTAACTAGGGAAC
CCACTGCTTAAGCCTCAATAAAGCTTGCCTTGAGTGCTTCAAGTAGTGTGTGCCCGTCTGTTGTGTGACT
CTGGTAACTAGAGATCCCTCAGACCCTTTTAGTCAGTGTGGAAAATCTCTAGCAGGGCCCGTTTAAACCC
GCTGATCAGCCTCGACTGTGCCTTCTAGTTGCCAGCCATCTGTTGTTTGCCCCTCCCCCGTGCCTTCCTT
GACCCTGGAAGGTGCCACTCCCACTGTCCTTTCCTAATAAAATGAGGAAATTGCATCGCATTGTCTGAGT
AGGTGTCATTCTATTCTGGGGGGTGGGGTGGGGCAGGACAGCAAGGGGGAGGATTGGGAAGACAATAGCA
GGCATGCTGGGGATGCGGTGGGCTCTATGGCTTCTGAGGCGGAAAGAACCAGCTGGGGCTCTAGGGGGTA
TCCCC
[124 nt withheld, positions 8126-8249]
C
[91 nt withheld, positions 8251-8341]
A
[49 nt withheld, positions 8343-8391]
CCTTTGACGTTGGAGTCCACGTTCTTT
[37 nt withheld, positions 8419-8455]
ACCCTATCTCGGTCTATTCTTTTGATTTATAAGGGATTTTGCCGATTTCGGCCTATTGGTTAAAAAATGA
GCTGATTTAACAAAAATTTAACGCGAATTAATTCTGTGGAATGTGTGTCAGTTAGGGTGTGGAAAGTCCC
CAGGCTCCCCAGCAGGCAGAAGTATGCAAAGCATGCATCTCAATTAGTCAGCAACCAGGTGTGGAAAGTC
CCCAGGCTCCCCAGCAGGCAGAAGTATGCAAAGCATGCATCTCAATTAGTCAGCAACCATAGTCCCGCCC
CTAACTCCGCCCATCCCGCCCCTAACTCCGCCCAGTTCCGCCCATTCTCCGCCCCATGGCTGACTAATTT
TTTTTATTTATGCAGAGGCCGAGGCCGCCTCTGCCTCTGAGCTATTCCAGAAGTAGTGAGGAGGCTTTTT
TGGAGGCCTAGGCTTTTGCAAAAAGCTCCCGGGAGCTTGTATATCCATTTTCGGATCTGATCAGCACGTG
TTGACAATTAATCATCGGCATAGTATATCGGCATAGTATAATACGACAAGGTGAGGAACTAAACCATGGC
CAAGTTGACCAGTGCCGTTCCGGTGCTCACCGCGCGCGACGTCGCCGGAGCGGTCGAGTTCTGGACCGAC
CGGCTCGGGTTCTCCCGGGACTTCGTGGAGGACGACTTCGCCGGTGTGGTCCGGGACGACGTGACCCTGT
TCATCAGCGCGGTCCAGGACCAGGTGGTGCCGGACAACACCCTGGCCTGGGTGTGGGTGCGCGGCCTGGA
CGAGCTGTACGCCGAGTGGTCGGAGGTCGTGTCCACGAACTTCCGGGACGCCTCCGGGCCGGCCATGACC
GAGATCGGCGAGCAGCCGTGGGGGCGGGAGTTCGCCCTGCGCGACCCGGCCGGCAACTGCGTGCACTTCG
TGGCCGAGGAGCAGGACTGACACGTGCTACGAGATTTCGATTCCACCGCCGCCTTCTATGAAAGGTTGGG
CTTCGGAATCGTTTTCCGGGACGCCGGCTGGATGATCCTCCAGCGCGGGGATCTCATGCTGGAGTTCTTC
GCCCACCCCAACTTGTTTATTGCAGCTTATAATGGTTACAAATAAAGCAATAGCATCACAAATTTCACAA
ATAAAGCATTTTTTTCACTGCATTCTAGTTGTGGTTTGTCCAAACTCATCAATGTATCTTATCATGTCTG
TATACCGTCGACCTCTAGCTAGAGCTTGGCGTAATCATGGTCATAGCTGTTTCCTGTGTGAAATTGTTAT
CCGCTCACAATTCCACACAACATACGAGCCGGAAGCATAAAGTGTAAAGCCTGGGGTGCCTAATGAGTGA
GCTAACTCACATTAATTGCGTTGCGCTCACTGCCCGCTTTCCAGTCGGGAAACCTGTCGTGCCAGCTGCA
TTAATGAATCGGCCAACGCGCGGGGAGAGGCGGTTTGCGTATTGGGCGCTCTTCCGCTTCCTCGCTCACT
GACTCGCTGCGCTCGGTCGTTCGGCTGCGGCGAGCGGTATCAGCTCACTCAAAGGCGGTAATACGGTTAT
CCACAGAATCAGGGGATAACGCAGGAAAGAACATGTGAGCAAAAGGCCAGCAAAAGGCCAGGAACCGTAA
AAAGGCCGCGTTGCTGGCGTTTTTCCATAGGCTCCGCCCCCCTGACGAGCATCACAAAAATCGACGCTCA
AGTCAGAGGTGGCGAAACCCGACAGGACTATAAAGATACCAGGCGTTTCCCCCTGGAAGCTCCCTCGTGC
GCTCTCCTGTTCCGACCCTGCCGCTTACCGGATACCTGTCCGCCTTTCTCCCTTCGGGAAGCGTGGCGCT
TTCTCATAGCTCACGCTGTAGGTATCTCAGTTCGGTGTAGGTCGTTCGCTCCAAGCTGGGCTGTGTGCAC
GAACCCCCCGTTCAGCCCGACCGCTGCGCCTTATCCGGTAACTATCGTCTTGAGTCCAACCCGGTAAGAC
ACGACTTATCGCCACTGGCAGCAGCCACTGGTAACAGGATTAGCAGAGCGAGGTATGTAGGCGGTGCTAC
AGAGTTCTTGAAGTGGTGGCCTAACTACGGCTACACTAGAAGAACAGTATTTGGTATCTGCGCTCTGCTG
AAGCCAGTTACCTTCGGAAAAAGAGTTGGTAGCTCTTGATCCGGCAAACAAACCACCGCTGGTAGCGGTG
GTTTTTTTGTTTGCAAGCAGCAGATTACGCGCAGAAAAAAAGGATCTCAAGAAGATCCTTTGATCTTTTC
TACGGGGTCTGACGCTCAGTGGAACGAAAACTCACGTTAAGGGATTTTGGTCATGAGATTATCAAAAAGG
ATCTTCACCTAGATCCTTTTAAATTAAAAATGAAGTTTTAAATCAATCTAAAGTATATATGAGTAAACTT
GGTCTGACAGTTACCAATGCTTAATCAGTGAGGCACCTATCTCAGCGATCTGTCTATTTCGTTCATCCAT
AGTTGCCTGACTCCCCGTCGTGTAGATAACTACGATACGGGAGGGCTTACCATCTGGCCCCAGTGCTGCA
ATGATACCGCGAGACCCACGCTCACCGGCTCCAGATTTATCAGCAATAAACCAGCCAGCCGGAAGGGCCG
AGCGCAGAAGTGGTCCTGCAACTTTATCCGCCTCCATCCAGTCTATTAATTGTTGCCGGGAAGCTAGAGT
AAGTAGTTCGCCAGTTAATAGTTTGCGCAACGTTGTTGCCATTGCTACAGGCATCGTGGTGTCACGCTCG
TCGTTTGGTATGGCTTCATTCAGCTCCGGTTCCCAACGATCAAGGCGAGTTACATGATCCCCCATGTTGT
GCAAAAAAGCGGTTAGCTCCTTCGGTCCTCCGATCGTTGTCAGAAGTAAGTTGGCCGCAGTGTTATCACT
CATGGTTATGGCAGCACTGCATAATTCTCTTACTGTCATGCCATCCGTAAGATGCTTTTCTGTGACTGGT
GAGTACTCAACCAAGTCATTCTGAGAATAGTGTATGCGGCGACCGAGTTGCTCTTGCCCGGCGTCAATAC
GGGATAATACCGCGCCACATAGCAGAACTTTAAAAGTGCTCATCATTGGAAAACGTTCTTCGGGGCGAAA
ACTCTCAAGGATCTTACCGCTGTTGAGATCCAGTTCGATGTAACCCACTCGTGCACCCAACTGATCTTCA
GCATCTTTTACTTTCACCAGCGTTTCTGGGTGAGCAAAAACAGGAAGGCAAAATGCCGCAAAAAAGGGAA
TAAGGGCGACACGGAAATGTTGAATACTCATACTCTTCCTTTTTCAATATTATTGAAGCATTTATCAGGG
TTATTGTCTCATGAGCGGATACATATTTGAATGTATTTAGAAAAATAAACAAATAGGGGTTCCGCGCACA
TTTCCCCGAAAAGTGCCACCTGACGTCGACGGATCGGGAGATCTCCCGATCCCCTATGGTGCACTCTCAG
TACAATCTGCTCTGATGCCGCATAGTTAAGCCAGTATCTGCTCCCTGCTTGTGTGTTGGAGGTCGCTGAG
TAGTGCGCGAGCAAAATTTAAGCTACAACAAGGCAAGGCTTGACCGACAATTGCATGAAGAATCTGCTTA
GGGTTAGGCGTTTTGCGCTGCTTCG
